Addgene plasmid #131981: pDONR221_SLC25A32
Purpose: Gateway entry clone with codon-optimized ORF sequence for subcloning into custom expression vectors
Depositing lab: RESOLUTE Consortium & Giulio Superti-Furga. Depositing organization: CeMM Research Center for Molecular Medicine. Publication: The RESOLUTE consortium: unlocking SLC transporters for drug discovery. Superti-Furga G, Lackner D, Wiedmer T, Ingles-Prieto A, Barbosa B, Girardi E, Goldmann U, Gurtl B, Klavins K, Klimek C, Lindinger S, Lineiro-Retes E, Muller AC, Onstein S, Redinger G, Reil D, Sedlyarov V, Wolf G, Crawford M, Everley R, ... Steppan CM. Nat Rev Drug Discov. 2020 Jul;19(7):429-430. doi: 10.1038/d41573-020-00056-6. PubMed 32265506.
Backbone
  Vector backbone: pDONR221
  Backbone manufacturer: Thermo Fisher Scientific
  Backbone size w/o insert (bp): 2550
  Vector type: Mammalian Expression
Growth in bacteria
  Bacterial resistance: Kanamycin, 50 μg/mL
  Growth temperature: 37°C
  Growth strain: Stbl3
  Copy number: High Copy
Gene/Insert
  Gene/Insert name: SLC25A32 (alt name: MFTC)
  Species: H. sapiens (human)
  Insert size (bp): 945
  Entrez Gene: SLC25A32 (a.k.a. MFT, MFTC, RREI)
  Cloning method: Gateway Cloning
  Sequencing primers: 5′ M13-fwd; 3′ M13-rev
Terms and licenses: Academic/Nonprofit Terms; Industry Terms
Depositor comments: For more information on the full Resolute plasmid collection, please see www.addgene.org/depositor-collections/re-solute/. Please provide your feedback on this plasmid to the RESOLUTE consortium by filling out their RESOLUTE repository feedback form: https://forms.office.com/Pages/ResponsePage.aspx?id=0e05yklzmkS7rjFGQL4N7z4feCLQvEJAmVcOCM_u885UN1JJRko0Ukg4TVQwNTZLOUxPQVJWT1NHUCQlQCN0PWcu
How to cite: pDONR221_SLC25A32 was a gift from RESOLUTE Consortium & Giulio Superti-Furga (Addgene plasmid # 131981 ; http://n2t.net/addgene:131981 ; RRID:Addgene_131981)
