[The description below was written by a language model from this plasmid's Addgene catalogue record and pLannotate feature annotations shown in this document.]
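Description:
pDONR221_SLC25A32 is a Gateway entry clone built on the pDONR221 backbone, carrying a codon-optimized open reading frame for human SLC25A32 (also known as MFT or MFTC). This gene encodes a mitochondrial inner-membrane carrier that transports folate and has also been reported to transport FAD. The sequenced plasmid is 3,495 nt, consistent with the roughly 2.5 kb backbone plus the 945 bp insert. It is propagated in E. coli through a high-copy ColE1/pUC-type origin and selected with kanamycin via an aminoglycoside phosphotransferase (KanR) gene.

The ORF lies between attL1 and attL2, the recombination sites left in an entry clone. These sites allow an LR Clonase reaction to move the coding sequence, in a defined orientation and reading frame, into any attR-containing destination vector. Upstream of the cassette are the rrnB T1 and T2 transcription terminators, which shield the insert from read-through transcription in bacteria. A T7 promoter sits just beyond attL2 and points back toward the insert. The short lacI and lacZα fragments in the annotation are backbone remnants rather than functional genes, and M13 forward and reverse primer sites flank the cassette for sequence verification.

Although the catalogue lists the vector type as mammalian expression, the feature table shows no eukaryotic promoter or polyadenylation signal, so the plasmid does not drive expression in mammalian cells itself. It serves as a source clone for subcloning SLC25A32 into custom expression vectors. It belongs to a consortium-generated collection of solute carrier (SLC) transporter constructs intended to support the study of these transporters and drug discovery. The record does not say whether the ORF retains a stop codon or carries any tags.
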