Features (pLannotate 1.2.2; 10 found; start..end, strand, type, name):
    121..213     +  CDS            lacI (fragment): lac repressor; lacI; The lac repressor binds to the lac operator to inhibit transcription in E. coli. This inhibition can be relieved by adding lactose or isopropyl-β-D-thiogalactopyranoside (IPTG).
    268..295     -  terminator     rrnB T2 terminator: transcription terminator T2 from the E. coli rrnB gene
    427..470     +  terminator     rrnB T1 terminator: Escherichia coli rrnB; transcription terminator T1 from the E. coli rrnB gene
    517..553     -  CDS            lacZα (fragment): LacZα fragment of β-galactosidase; lacZ fragment
    569..668     +  protein_bind   attL1: mutant version of attL; recombination site for the Gateway® LR reaction LR Clonase™
    674..1618    +  CDS            SLC25A32: MFTC_HUMAN - Also known as MFT, MFTC. Experimental evidence at protein level: Swiss-Prot protein existence level 1. Transports folate across the inner membranes of mitochondria (PubMed:15140890, PubMed:29666258). Can also transport FAD across the mitochondrial inner membrane (PubMed:16165386). From Homo sapiens (Human).
   1620..1719    -  protein_bind   attL2: mutant version of attL; recombination site for the Gateway® LR reaction LR Clonase™
   1737..1755    -  promoter       T7 promoter: promoter for bacteriophage T7 RNA polymerase
   1889..2698    +  CDS            KanR: aminoglycoside phosphotransferase; aph(3')-Ia; confers resistance to kanamycin in bacteria or G418 (Geneticin®) in eukaryotes
   2845..3433    +  rep_origin     ori: high-copy-number ColE1/pMB1/pBR322/pUC origin of replication
>Addgene plasmid #131981 | pDONR221_SLC25A32 | addgene full sequence | sequence record 260252 | Addgene NGS Result
CTTTCCTGCGTTATCCCCTGATTCTGTGGATAACCGTATTACCGCCTTTGAGTGAGCTGATACCGCTCGC
CGCAGCCGAACGACCGAGCGCAGCGAGTCAGTGAGCGAGGAAGCGGAAGAGCGCCCAATACGCAAACCGC
CTCTCCCCGCGCGTTGGCCGATTCATTAATGCAGCTGGCACGACAGGTTTCCCGACTGGAAAGCGGGCAG
TGAGCGCAACGCAATTAATACGCGTACCGCTAGCCAGGAAGAGTTTGTAGAAACGCAAAAAGGCCATCCG
TCAGGATGGCCTTCTGCTTAGTTTGATGCCTGGCAGTTTATGGCGGGCGTCCTGCCCGCCACCCTCCGGG
CCGTTGCTTCACAACGTTCAAATCCGCTCCCGGCGGATTTGTCCTACTCAGGAGAGCGTTCACCGACAAA
CAACAGATAAAACGAAAGGCCCAGTCTTCCGACTGAGCCTTTCGTTTTATTTGATGCCTGGCAGTTCCCT
ACTCTCGCGTTAACGCTAGCATGGATGTTTTCCCAGTCACGACGTTGTAAAACGACGGCCAGTCTTAAGC
TCGGGCCCCAAATAATGATTTTATTTTGACTGATAGTGACCTGTTCGTTGCAACACATTGATGAGCAATG
CTTTTTTATAATGCCAACTTTGTACAAAAAAGCAGGCTCCACCATGACCGGACAGGGACAGTCTGCCAGC
GGAAGCTCCGCCTGGTCTACAGTGTTTAGGCACGTGCGCTACGAGAACCTGATCGCAGGCGTGTCCGGAG
GCGTGCTGTCTAATCTGGCCCTGCACCCACTGGACCTGGTGAAGATCCGGTTCGCCGTGAGCGATGGCCT
GGAGCTGAGACCCAAGTACAACGGCATCCTGCACTGCCTGACCACAATCTGGAAGCTGGACGGACTGAGG
GGACTGTATCAGGGAGTGACCCCAAACATCTGGGGAGCAGGACTGTCTTGGGGACTGTACTTCTTTTTCT
ATAATGCCATCAAGAGCTACAAGACCGAGGGAAGGGCAGAGAGACTGGAGGCCACAGAGTATCTGGTGAG
CGCCGCAGAGGCAGGAGCAATGACCCTGTGCATCACAAACCCTCTGTGGGTGACCAAGACAAGGCTGATG
CTGCAGTACGACGCCGTGGTGAATTCCCCACACCGCCAGTATAAGGGCATGTTTGATACCCTGGTGAAGA
TCTACAAGTATGAGGGCGTGAGGGGCCTGTACAAGGGCTTTGTGCCAGGACTGTTCGGCACATCCCACGG
CGCCCTGCAGTTCATGGCCTACGAGCTGCTGAAGCTGAAGTATAACCAGCACATCAATAGGCTGCCAGAG
GCACAGCTGTCTACCGTGGAGTATATCAGCGTGGCCGCCCTGTCCAAGATCTTTGCCGTGGCCGCCACAT
ACCCTTATCAGGTGGTGCGGGCCAGACTGCAGGACCAGCACATGTTTTACTCCGGCGTGATCGATGTGAT
CACCAAGACATGGCGGAAGGAGGGCGTGGGCGGCTTCTATAAGGGCATCGCCCCCAACCTGATCAGAGTG
ACCCCTGCCTGCTGTATCACATTTGTGGTGTACGAGAACGTGAGCCACTTCCTGCTGGATCTGAGGGAGA
AGCGCAAGGACCCAGCTTTCTTGTACAAAGTTGGCATTATAAGAAAGCATTGCTTATCAATTTGTTGCAA
CGAACAGGTCACTATCAGTCAAAATAAAATCATTATTTGCCATCCAGCTGATATCCCCTATAGTGAGTCG
TATTACATGGTCATAGCTGTTTCCTGGCAGCTCTGGCCCGTGTCTCAAAATCTCTGATGTTACATTGCAC
AAGATAAAAATATATCATCATGAACAATAAAACTGTCTGCTTACATAAACAGTAATACAAGGGGTGTTAT
GAGCCATATTCAACGGGAAACGTCGAGGCCGCGATTAAATTCCAACATGGATGCTGATTTATATGGGTAT
AAATGGGCTCGCGATAATGTCGGGCAATCAGGTGCGACAATCTATCGCTTGTATGGGAAGCCCGATGCGC
CAGAGTTGTTTCTGAAACATGGCAAAGGTAGCGTTGCCAATGATGTTACAGATGAGATGGTCAGACTAAA
CTGGCTGACGGAATTTATGCCTCTTCCGACCATCAAGCATTTTATCCGTACTCCTGATGATGCATGGTTA
CTCACCACTGCGATCCCCGGAAAAACAGCATTCCAGGTATTAGAAGAATATCCTGATTCAGGTGAAAATA
TTGTTGATGCGCTGGCAGTGTTCCTGCGCCGGTTGCATTCGATTCCTGTTTGTAATTGTCCTTTTAACAG
CGATCGCGTATTTCGTCTCGCTCAGGCGCAATCACGAATGAATAACGGTTTGGTTGATGCGAGTGATTTT
GATGACGAGCGTAATGGCTGGCCTGTTGAACAAGTCTGGAAAGAAATGCATAAACTTTTGCCATTCTCAC
CGGATTCAGTCGTCACTCATGGTGATTTCTCACTTGATAACCTTATTTTTGACGAGGGGAAATTAATAGG
TTGTATTGATGTTGGACGAGTCGGAATCGCAGACCGATACCAGGATCTTGCCATCCTATGGAACTGCCTC
GGTGAGTTTTCTCCTTCATTACAGAAACGGCTTTTTCAAAAATATGGTATTGATAATCCTGATATGAATA
AATTGCAGTTTCATTTGATGCTCGATGAGTTTTTCTAATCAGAATTGGTTAATTGGTTGTAACACTGGCA
GAGCATTACGCTGACTTGACGGGACGGCGCAAGCTCATGACCAAAATCCCTTAACGTGAGTTACGCGTCG
TTCCACTGAGCGTCAGACCCCGTAGAAAAGATCAAAGGATCTTCTTGAGATCCTTTTTTTCTGCGCGTAA
TCTGCTGCTTGCAAACAAAAAAACCACCGCTACCAGCGGTGGTTTGTTTGCCGGATCAAGAGCTACCAAC
TCTTTTTCCGAAGGTAACTGGCTTCAGCAGAGCGCAGATACCAAATACTGTTCTTCTAGTGTAGCCGTAG
TTAGGCCACCACTTCAAGAACTCTGTAGCACCGCCTACATACCTCGCTCTGCTAATCCTGTTACCAGTGG
CTGCTGCCAGTGGCGATAAGTCGTGTCTTACCGGGTTGGACTCAAGACGATAGTTACCGGATAAGGCGCA
GCGGTCGGGCTGAACGGGGGGTTCGTGCACACAGCCCAGCTTGGAGCGAACGACCTACACCGAACTGAGA
TACCTACAGCGTGAGCTATGAGAAAGCGCCACGCTTCCCGAAGGGAGAAAGGCGGACAGGTATCCGGTAA
GCGGCAGGGTCGGAACAGGAGAGCGCACGAGGGAGCTTCCAGGGGGAAACGCCTGGTATCTTTATAGTCC
TGTCGGGTTTCGCCACCTCTGACTTGAGCGTCGATTTTTGTGATGCTCGTCAGGGGGGCGGAGCCTATGG
AAAAACGCCAGCAACGCGGCCTTTTTACGGTTCCTGGCCTTTTGCTGGCCTTTTGCTCACATGTT
