>Addgene plasmid #131981 | pDONR221_SLC25A32 | depositor partial sequence | sequence record 253362 | Codon-optimized ORF of SLC25A32
ATGACCGGACAGGGACAGTCTGCCAGCGGAAGCTCCGCCTGGTCTACAGTGTTTAGGCACGTGCGCTACG
AGAACCTGATCGCAGGCGTGTCCGGAGGCGTGCTGTCTAATCTGGCCCTGCACCCACTGGACCTGGTGAA
GATCCGGTTCGCCGTGAGCGATGGCCTGGAGCTGAGACCCAAGTACAACGGCATCCTGCACTGCCTGACC
ACAATCTGGAAGCTGGACGGACTGAGGGGACTGTATCAGGGAGTGACCCCAAACATCTGGGGAGCAGGAC
TGTCTTGGGGACTGTACTTCTTTTTCTATAATGCCATCAAGAGCTACAAGACCGAGGGAAGGGCAGAGAG
ACTGGAGGCCACAGAGTATCTGGTGAGCGCCGCAGAGGCAGGAGCAATGACCCTGTGCATCACAAACCCT
CTGTGGGTGACCAAGACAAGGCTGATGCTGCAGTACGACGCCGTGGTGAATTCCCCACACCGCCAGTATA
AGGGCATGTTTGATACCCTGGTGAAGATCTACAAGTATGAGGGCGTGAGGGGCCTGTACAAGGGCTTTGT
GCCAGGACTGTTCGGCACATCCCACGGCGCCCTGCAGTTCATGGCCTACGAGCTGCTGAAGCTGAAGTAT
AACCAGCACATCAATAGGCTGCCAGAGGCACAGCTGTCTACCGTGGAGTATATCAGCGTGGCCGCCCTGT
CCAAGATCTTTGCCGTGGCCGCCACATACCCTTATCAGGTGGTGCGGGCCAGACTGCAGGACCAGCACAT
GTTTTACTCCGGCGTGATCGATGTGATCACCAAGACATGGCGGAAGGAGGGCGTGGGCGGCTTCTATAAG
GGCATCGCCCCCAACCTGATCAGAGTGACCCCTGCCTGCTGTATCACATTTGTGGTGTACGAGAACGTGA
GCCACTTCCTGCTGGATCTGAGGGAGAAGCGCAAG
